>Addgene plasmid #238403 | eOYW022 | addgene full sequence | sequence record 492413 | Addgene NGS Result
GAAGATCCTTTGATCTTTTCTACGGGGTCTGACGCTCAGTGGAACGAAAACTCACGTTAAGGGATTTTGG
TCATGAGATTATCAAAAAGGATCTTCACCTAGATCCTTTTAAATTAAAAATGAAGTTTTAAATCAATCTA
AAGTATATATGAGTAAACTTGGTCTGACAGTTACCAATGCTTAATCAGTGAGGCACCTATCTCAGCGATC
TGTCTATTTCGTTCATCCATAGTTGCCTGACTCCCCGTCGTGTAGATAACTACGATACGGGAGGGCTTAC
CATCTGGCCCCAGTGCTGCAATGATACCGCGAGACCCACGCTCACCGGCTCCAGATTTATCAGCAATAAA
CCAGCCAGCCGGAAGGGCCGAGCGCAGAAGTGGTCCTGCAACTTTATCCGCCTCCATCCAGTCTATTAAT
TGTTGCCGGGAAGCTAGAGTAAGTAGTTCGCCAGTTAATAGTTTGCGCAACGTTGTTGCCATTGCTACAG
GCATCGTGGTGTCACGCTCGTCGTTTGGTATGGCTTCATTCAGCTCCGGTTCCCAACGATCAAGGCGAGT
TACATGATCCCCCATGTTGTGCAAAAAAGCGGTTAGCTCCTTCGGTCCTCCGATCGTTGTCAGAAGTAAG
TTGGCCGCAGTGTTATCACTCATGGTTATGGCAGCACTGCATAATTCTCTTACTGTCATGCCATCCGTAA
GATGCTTTTCTGTGACTGGTGAGTACTCAACCAAGTCATTCTGAGAATAGTGTATGCGGCGACCGAGTTG
CTCTTGCCCGGCGTCAATACGGGATAATACCGCGCCACATAGCAGAACTTTAAAAGTGCTCATCATTGGA
AAACGTTCTTCGGGGCGAAAACTCTCAAGGATCTTACCGCTGTTGAGATCCAGTTCGATGTAACCCACTC
GTGCACCCAACTGATCTTCAGCATCTTTTACTTTCACCAGCGTTTCTGGGTGAGCAAAAACAGGAAGGCA
AAATGCCGCAAAAAAGGGAATAAGGGCGACACGGAAATGTTGAATACTCATACTCTTCCTTTTTCAATAT
TATTGAAGCATTTATCAGGGTTATTGTCTCATGAGCGGATACATATTTGAATGTATTTAGAAAAATAAAC
AAATAGGGGTTCCGCGCACATTTCCCCGAAAAGTGCCACCTGAATTAATTCGAGCTCGCCCAAACATAAC
AGGAAGAAAAATGCCCCGCTGTGGGCGGACAAAATAGTTGGGAACTGGGAGGGGTGGAAATGGAGTTTTT
AAGGATTATTTAGGGAAGAGTGACAAAATAGATGGGAACTGGGTGTAGCGTCGTAAGCTAATACGAAAAT
TAAAAATGACAAAATAGTTTGGAACTAGATTTCACTTATCTGGTTGGCCTGCAGGGGGGGGGGGAAAGCC
ACGTTGTGTCTCAAAATCTCTGATGTTACATTGCACAAGATAAAAATATATCATCATGAACAATAAAACT
GTCTGCTTACATAAACAGTAATACAAGGGGTGTTATGAGCCATATTCAACGGGAAACGTCTTGCTCGAGG
CCGCGATTAAATTCCAACATGGATGCTGATTTATATGGGTATAAATGGGCTCGCGATAATGTCGGGCAAT
CAGGTGCGACAATCTATCGATTGTATGGGAAGCCCGATGCGCCAGAGTTGTTTCTGAAACATGGCAAAGG
TAGCGTTGCCAATGATGTTACAGATGAGATGGTCAGACTAAACTGGCTGACGGAATTTATGCCTCTTCCG
ACCATCAAGCATTTTATCCGTACTCCTGATGATGCATGGTTACTCACCACTGCGATCCCCGGGAAAACAG
CATTCCAGGTATTAGAAGAATATCCTGATTCAGGTGAAAATATTGTTGATGCGCTGGCAGTGTTCCTGCG
CCGGTTGCATTCGATTCCTGTTTGTAATTGTCCTTTTAACAGCGATCGCGTATTTCGTCTCGCTCAGGCG
CAATCACGAATGAATAACGGTTTGGTTGATGCGAGTGATTTTGATGACGAGCGTAATGGCTGGCCTGTTG
AACAAGTCTGGAAAGAAATGCATAAGCTTTTGCCATTCTCACCGGATTCAGTCGTCACTCATGGTGATTT
CTCACTTGATAACCTTATTTTTGACGAGGGGAAATTAATAGGTTGTATTGATGTTGGACGAGTCGGAATC
GCAGACCGATACCAGGATCTTGCCATCCTATGGAACTGCCTCGGTGAGTTTTCTCCTTCATTACAGAAAC
GGCTTTTTCAAAAATATGGTATTGATAATCCTGATATGAATAAATTGCAGTTTCATTTGATGCTCGATGA
GTTTTTCTAATCAGAATTGGTTAATTGGTTGTAACACTGGCAGAGCATTACGCTGACTTGACGGGACGGC
GGCTTTGTTGAATAAATCGAACTTTTGCTGAGTTGAAGGATCAGATCACGCATCTTCCCGACAACGCAGA
CCGTTCCGTGGCAAAGCAAAAGTTCAAAATCACCAACTGGTCCACCTACAACAAAGCTCTCATCAACCGT
GGCTCCCTCACTTTCTGGCTGGATGATGGGGCGATTCAGGCCTGGTATGAGTCAGCAACACCTTCTTCAC
GAGGCAGACCTCAGCGCCCCCCCCCCCCTGCAGGTCGACTAGAGTCGGGGATCCGGTGATTGATTGAGCA
AGCTTTATGCTTGTAAACCGTTTTGTGAAAAAATTTTTAAAATAAAAAAGGGGACCTCTAGGGTCCCCAA
TTAATTAGTAATATAATCTATTAAAGGTCATTCAAAAGGTCATCCACCGGATCAATTCCCCTGCTCGCGC
AGGCTGGGTGCCAAGCTCTCGGGTAACATCAAGGCCCGATCCTTGGAGCCCTTGCCCTCCCGCACGATGA
TCGT
[255 nt withheld, positions 2875-3129]
CGTGGAGACCGAAACCTTGCGCTCGTTCGCCAGCCAGGACAGAAATGCCTCGACTTCGCTGCTGCCCAAG
GTTGCCGGGTGACGCACACCGTGGAAACGGATGAAGGCACGAACCCAGTGGACATAAGCCTGTTCGGTTC
GTAAGCTGTAATGCAAGTAGCGTATGCGCTCACGCAACTGGTCCAGAACCTTGACCGAACGCAGCGGTGG
TAACGGCGCAGTGGCGGTTTTCATGGCTTGTTATGACTGTTTTTTTGGGGTACAGTCTATGCCTCGGGCA
TCCAAGCAGCAAGCGCGTTACGCCGTGGGTCGATGTTTGTGTCTAACAATTCGTTCAAGCCGACGCCGCT
TCGCGGCGCGGCTTAACTCAAGCGTTAGATGCACTAAGCACATAATTGCTCACAGCCAAACTATCAGGTC
AAGTCTGCTTTTATTATTTTTAAGCGTGCATAATAAGCCCTACACAAATTGGGAGATATATCATGAAAGG
CTGGCTTTTTCTTGTTATCGCAATAGTTGGCGAAGTAATCGCAACATCCGCATTAAAATCTAGCGAGGGC
TTTACTAAGCTGATCCGGTGGATGACCTTTTGAATGACCTTTAATAGATTATATTACTAATTAATTGGGG
ACCCTAGAGGTCCCCTTTTTTATTTTAAAAATTTTTTCACAAAACGGTTTACAAGCATAAAGCTTGCTCA
ATCAATCACCGGATCCCGACGGGCCCGGTACCGCGGCCGCGCGAATTCGAGCTCGGTACCATTTATCAGG
GTTATTGTCTCATGAGCGGATACATATTTGAATGTATTTAGAAAAATAAACAAATAGGGGTTCCGCGCAC
ATTTCCCCGAAAAGTGCCACCTGACGTCTAAGAAACCATTATTATCATGACATTAACCTATAAAAATAGG
CGTATCACGAGGCCCTTTCGTCTTCACCTCGAGAACATTACTCGCATCCATTCTCAGGCTGTCTCGTCTC
GTCTCGGAGTTTACGGCTAGCTCAGTCCTAGGTATAGTGCTAGCTACTAGAGTCACACAGGAAAGTACTA
AATGGTGAATGTGAAACCAGTAACGTTATACGATGTCGCAGAGTATGCCGGTGTCTCTTATCAGACCGTT
TCCCGCGTGGTGAACCAGGCCAGCCACGTTTCTGCGAAAACGCGGGAAAAAGTGGAAGCGGCGATGGCGG
AGCTGAATTACATTCCCAACCGCGTGGCACAACAACTGGCGGGCAAACAGTCGTTGCTGATTGGCGTTGC
CACCTCCAGTCTGGCCCTGCACGCGCCGTCGCAAATTGTCGCGGCGATTAAATCTCGCGCCGATCAACTG
GGTGCCAGCGTGGTGGTGTCGATGGTAGAACGAAGCGGCGTCGAAGCCTGTAAAGCGGCGGTGCACAATC
TTCTCGCGCAACGCGTCAGTGGGCTGATCATTAACTATCCGCTGGATGACCAGGATGCCATTGCTGTGGA
AGCTGCCTGCACTAATGTTCCGGCGTTATTTCTTGATGTCTCTGACCAGACACCCATCAACAGTATTATT
TTCTCCCATGAGGACGGTACGCGACTGGGCGTGGAGCATCTGGTCGCATTGGGTCACCAGCAAATCGCGC
TGTTAGCGGGCCCATTAAGTTCTGTCTCGGCGCGTCTGCGTCTGGCTGGCTGGCATAAATATCTCACTCG
CAATCAAATTCAGCCGATAGCGGAACGGGAAGGCGACTGGAGTGCCATGTCCGGTTTTCAACAAACCATG
CAAATGCTGAATGAGGGCATCGTTCCCACTGCGATGCTGGTTGCCAACGATCAGATGGCGCTGGGCGCAA
TGCGCGCCATTACCGAGTCCGGGCTGCGCGTTGGTGCGGATATCTCGGTAGTGGGATACGACGATACCGA
AGATAGCTCATGTTATATCCCGCCGTTAACCACCATCAAACAGGATTTTCGCCTGCTGGGGCAAACCAGC
GTGGACCGCTTGCTGCAACTCTCTCAGGGCCAGGCGGTGAAGGGCAATCAGCTGTTGCCCGTCTCACTGG
TGAAAAGAAAAACCACCCTGGCGCCCAATACGCAAACCGCCTCTCCCCGCGCGTTGGCCGATTCATTAAT
GCAGCTGGCACGACAGGTTTCCCGACTGGAAAGCGGGCAGTAAAGGTTTCAGCCAAAAAACTTAAGACCG
CCGGTCTTGTCCACTACCTTGCAGTAATGCGGTGGACAGGATCGGCGGTTTTCTTTTCTCTTCTCAAGCT
TGCACTGAAGGTCCTCAATCGCACTGGAAACATCAAGGTCGGGAGAACGATCGTTGGCTGTGTTGACAAT
TAATCATCGGCTCGTATAATGTGTGGAATTGTGAGCGCTCACAATTTACTAGAGAAAGAGGAGAAATACT
AAATGAGCGAGCTGATCAAGGAGAACATGCACATGAAGCTGTACATGGAGGGCACCGTGAACAACCACCA
CTTCAAGTGCACATCCGAGGGCGAAGGCAAGCCCTACGAGGGCACCCAGACCATGAAGATCAAGGTGGTC
GAGGGCGGCCCTCTCCCCTTCGCCTTCGACATCCTGGCTACCAGCTTCATGTACGGCAGCAAAGCCTTCA
TCAACCACACCCAGGGCATCCCCGACTTCTTTAAGCAGTCCTTCCCTGAGGGCTTCACATGGGAGAGAAT
CACCACATACGAAGACGGGGGCGTGCTGACCGCTACCCAGGACACCAGCTTCCAGAACGGCTGCATCATC
TACAACGTCAAGATCAACGGGGTGAACTTCCCATCCAACGGCCCTGTGATGCAGAAGAAAACACGCGGCT
GGGAGGCCAACACCGAGATGCTGTACCCCGCTGACGGCGGCCTGAGAGGCCACAGCCAGATGGCCCTGAA
GCTCGTGGGCGGGGGCTACCTGCACTGCTCCTTCAAGACCACATACAGATCCAAGAAACCCGCTAAGAAC
CTCAAGATGCCCGGCTTCCACTTCGTGGACCACAGACTGGAAAGAATCAAGGAGGCCGACAAAGAAACGT
ACGTCGAGCAGCACGAGATGGCTGTGGCCAAGTACTGCGACCTCCCTAGCAAACTGGGGCACAGATGAAG
GTGACTCCTGTTGATAGATCCAGTAATGACCTCAGAACTCCATCTGGATTTGTTCAGAACGCTCGGTTGC
CGCCGGGCGTTTTTTATTGGTGAGAATGCTTCCAGGATACATAGATTACCACAACTCCGAGCCCTTCCAC
CCCAAGCTAGCTTGGAGGACAAATCCGCCGCTAGGAGCTTGCGGCCGCCTTAAGACGCGTGGATCCCCGG
GAATTTCGACCCCACGCCCCTCTTTAATACGACGGGCAATTTGCACTTCAGAAAATGAAGAGTTTGCTTT
AGCCATAACAAAAGTCCAGTATGCTTTTTCACAGCATAACTGGACTGATTTCAGTTTACAACTATTCTGT
CTAGTTTAAGACTTTATTGTCATAGTTTAGATCTATTTTGTTCAGTTTAAGACTTTATTGTCCGCCCACA
CCCGCTTACGCAGGGCATCCATTTATTACTCAACCGTAACCGATTTTGCCAGGTTACGCGGCTGGTCCTC
TAGAATTCCCATGTCAGCCGTTAAGTGTTCCTGTGTCACTCAAAATTGCTTTGAGAGGCTCTAAGGGCTT
CTCAGTGCGTTACATCCCTGGCTTGTTGTCCACAACCGTTAAACCTTAAAAGCTTTAAAAGCCTTATATA
TTCTTTTTTTTCTTATAAAACTTAAAACCTTAGAGGCTATTTAAGTTGCTGATTTATATTAATTTTATTG
TTCAAACATGAGAGCTTAGTACGTGAAACATGAGAGCTTAGTACGTTAGCCATGAGAGCTTAGTACGTTA
GCCATGAGGGTTTAGTTCGTTAAACATGAGAGCTTAGTACGTTAAACATGAGAGCTTAGTACGTGAAACA
TGAGAGCTTAGTACGTACTATCAACAGGTTGAACTGCTGATCTTCAGATCCTCTACGCCGGACGCATCGT
GGCCGGATCGGGGGGGGGGGGCGCTCGGTCTTGCCTTGCTCGTCGGTGATGTACTTCACCAGCTCCGCGA
AGTCGCTCTTCTTGATGGAGCGCATGGGGACGTGCTTGGCAATCACGCGCACCCCCCGGCCGTTTTAGCG
GCTAAAAAAGTCATGGCTCTGCCCTCGGGCGGACCACGCCCATCATGACCTTGCCAAGCTCGTCCTGCTT
CTCTTCGATCTTCGCCAGCAGGGCGAGGATCGTGGCATCACCGAACCGCGCCGTGCGCGGGTCGTCGGTG
AGCCAGAGTTTCAGCAGGCCGCCCAGGCGGCCCAGGTCGCCATTGATGCGGGCCAGCTCGCGGACGTGCT
CATAGTCCACGACGCCCGTGATTTTGTAGCCCTGGCCGACGGCCAGCAGGTAGGCCGACAGGCTCATGCC
GGCCGCCGCCGCCTTTTCCTCAATCGCTCTTCGTTCGTCTGGAAGGCAGTACACCTTGATAGGTGGGCTG
CCCTTCCTGGTTGGCTTGGTTTCATCAGCCATCCGCTTGCCCTCATCTGTTACGCCGGCGGTAGCCGGCC
AGCCTCGCAGAGCAGGATTCCCGTTGAGCACCGCCAGGTGCGAATAAGGGACAGTGAAGAAGGAACACCC
GCTCGCGGGTGGGCCTACTTCACCTATCCTGCCCGGCTGACGCCGTTGGATACACCAAGGAAAGTCTACA
CGAACCCTTTGGCAAAATCCTGTATATCGTGCGAAAAAGGATGGATATACCGAAAAAATCGCTATAATGA
CCCCGAAGCAGGGTTATGCAGCGGAAAAGCGCTTTCTCATAGCTCACGCTGTAGGTATCTCAGTTCGGTG
TAGGTCGTTCGCTCCAAGCTGGGCTGTGTGCACGAACCCCCCGTTCAGCCCGACCGCTGCGCCTTATCCG
GTAACTATCGTCTTGAGTCCAACCCGGTAAGACACGACTTATCGCCACTGGCAGCAGCCACTGGTAACAG
GATTAGCAGAGCGAGGTATGTAGGCGGTGCTACAGAGTTCTTGAAGTGGTGGCCTAACTACGGCTACACT
AGAAGAACAGTATTTGGTATCTGCGCTCTGCTGAAGCCAGTTACCTTCGGAAAAAGAGTTGGTAGCTCTT
GATCCGGCAAACAAACCACCGCTGGTAGCGGTGGTTTTTTTGTTTGCAAGCAGCAGATTACGCGCAGAAA
AAAAGGATCTCAA
Features (pLannotate 1.2.2; 21 found; start..end, strand, type, name):
    171..1031    -  CDS            AmpR: β-lactamase; bla; confers resistance to ampicillin, carbenicillin, and related antibiotics
   1032..1136    -  promoter       AmpR promoter: bla
   1210..1375    +  mobile_element Tn7L: mini-Tn7 element (left end of the Tn7 transposon) Tn7
   1505..2320    +  CDS            KanR: aminoglycoside phosphotransferase; aph(3')-Ia; confers resistance to kanamycin in bacteria or G418 (Geneticin®) in eukaryotes
   2461..2607    +  CDS            TRA2_ECOLX (fragment): Protein predicted: Swiss-Prot protein existence level 4. Required for transposition of transposon Tn903. From Escherichia coli.
   2791..3363    -  CDS            int (fragment) (sequence partly withheld): INT2_ECOLX - Protein inferred from homology: Swiss-Prot protein existence level 3. Putative integrase believed to be involved in the insertion of antibiotic resistance genes into plasmids and transposons. From Escherichia coli.
   3612..3701    +  CDS            qacE (fragment): QACE_ECOLX - Protein inferred from homology: Swiss-Prot protein existence level 3. Multidrug exporter. Is implicated for the resistance to bacteriocidal quaternary ammonium compounds. From Escherichia coli.
   3872..3889    +  misc_feature   MCS (fragment): pUC18/19 multiple cloning site
   3889..3966    -  promoter       AmpR promoter (fragment): bla
   4125..4153    +  promoter       J23119 promoter (fragment): bacterial promoter (Registry of Standard Biological Parts BBa J23119)
   4190..5270    +  CDS            lacI (fragment): lac repressor; lacI; The lac repressor binds to the lac operator to inhibit transcription in E. coli. This inhibition can be relieved by adding lactose or isopropyl-β-D-thiogalactopyranoside (IPTG).
   5432..5460    +  promoter       tac promoter: strong E. coli promoter; hybrid between the trp and lac UV5 promoters
   5466..5485    +  protein_bind   lac operator (symmetric): The lac repressor binds to the lac operator to inhibit transcription in E. coli. This inhibition can be relieved by adding lactose or isopropyl-β-D-thiogalactopyranoside (IPTG). The symmetric lac operator was optimized for tight binding of lac repressor. lac repressor encoded by lacI
   5512..6204    +  CDS            TurboRFP: TurboRFP is a basic (constitutively fluorescent) orange fluorescent protein published in 2007, derived from Entacmaea quadricolor. It has low acid sensitivity.
   6212..6306    +  terminator     lambda t0 terminator: transcription terminator from phage lambda
   6431..6629    +  mobile_element Tn7R (fragment): mini-Tn7 element (right end of the Tn7 transposon) Tn7
   6711..7099    -  rep_origin     R6K γ ori: γ replication origin from E. coli plasmid R6K; requires the R6K initiator protein pi for replication
   7140..7232    -  CDS            traI (fragment): TRAI6_ECOLX - Experimental evidence at protein level: Swiss-Prot protein existence level 1. The initiation process of transfer DNA synthesis requires the interaction of at least three plasmid-specific components (TraH, I, and J) at the transfer origin resulting in the assembly of a specialised nucleoprotein complex - the relaxosome. Site- and strand-specific cleavage at the transfer origin is dependent on TraI and TraJ. From Escherichia coli.
   7270..7641    -  CDS            traJ: oriT-recognizing protein; traJ
   7674..7783    -  oriT           oriT: incP origin of transfer
   7918..8322    -  rep_origin     ori (fragment): high-copy-number ColE1/pMB1/pBR322/pUC origin of replication
