[The description below was written by a language model from this plasmid's Addgene catalogue record and pLannotate feature annotations shown in this document.]
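Description:
eOYW022 is an 8.3 kb bacterial expression plasmid built on the EML002 backbone and carrying a synthetic IPTG-inducible TurboRFP reporter circuit, described as a version giving a stronger signal. It comes from a DNA part library developed for engineering the nematode-symbiotic bacterium Xenorhabdus griffiniae. The backbone replicates from the R6K γ origin, which needs the pi initiator protein. This explains why it is propagated at low copy in a pir+ E. coli strain, and it would be expected to behave as a suicide vector in hosts lacking pir. A fragment of a ColE1/pUC-type origin is also annotated but appears incomplete. Ampicillin resistance (bla with its promoter) sits on the backbone, and an incP oriT with traJ and a traI fragment allows conjugative mobilisation from a suitable donor.

The payload lies between Tn7L and Tn7R ends, forming a mini-Tn7 element. This arrangement is normally used for site-specific chromosomal integration when Tn7 transposase is supplied, and no transposase genes are annotated on this plasmid. Inside the transposon ends are a kanamycin resistance gene, which would mark integrants, some residual integron- and Tn903-derived fragments, and the circuit itself, assembled by Gibson cloning using UNS junction sequences. In the circuit, a constitutive promoter (named P4d, annotated as resembling J23119) and the U1d element drive lacI, followed by the t12m terminator. Downstream, the tac promoter with a symmetric lac operator and the U3d element control TurboRFP, which ends at the lambda t0 terminator. LacI represses Ptac until IPTG is added, giving inducible orange-red fluorescence for characterising induction and part performance.
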