Addgene plasmid #238403: eOYW022
Purpose: IPTG inducible TurboRFP circuit with stronger signal
Depositing lab: Richard Murray. Depositing organization: California Institute of Technology. Publication: A DNA Part Library for Reliable Engineering of the Emerging Model Nematode Symbiotic Bacterium Xenorhabdus griffiniae HGB2511. Larsson EM, Wang OY, Murray RM. ACS Synth Biol. 2025 Oct 17;14(10):4122-4126. doi: 10.1021/acssynbio.5c00414. Epub 2025 Sep 25. PubMed 40998411.
Backbone
  Vector backbone: EML002
  Vector type: Bacterial Expression
Growth in bacteria
  Bacterial resistance: Ampicillin, 100 μg/mL
  Growth temperature: 37°C
  Growth strain: pir2+
  Copy number: Low Copy
Gene/Insert
  Gene/Insert name: UNS1-P4d-U1d-LacI-t12m-UNS3-Ptac-U3d-TurboRFP-t0-UNSX
  Species: Synthetic
  Cloning method: Gibson Cloning
Terms and licenses: Academic/Nonprofit Terms; Industry Terms: Not Available to Industry
Depositor comments: Please visit https://doi.org/10.1101/2025.06.09.658710 for bioRxiv preprint.
How to cite: eOYW022 was a gift from Richard Murray (Addgene plasmid # 238403 ; http://n2t.net/addgene:238403 ; RRID:Addgene_238403)
